Addgene plasmid #167237: pJBL7068
Purpose: His-tagged sfGFP for protein purification
Depositing lab: Julius Lucks. Depositing organization: Northwestern University.
Backbone
  Vector backbone: pJL1
  Vector type: Synthetic Biology
Growth in bacteria
  Bacterial resistance: Kanamycin, 50 μg/mL
  Growth temperature: 37°C
  Growth strain: DH5alpha
  Copy number: High Copy
Gene/Insert
  Gene/Insert name: pT7-6XHis-sfGFP-MGA
  Species: Other
  Tag / fusion protein: 6X His (N terminal on insert)
  Cloning method: Gibson Cloning
Terms and licenses: Academic/Nonprofit Terms; Industry Terms: Not Available to Industry
How to cite: pJBL7068 was a gift from Julius Lucks (Addgene plasmid # 167237 ; http://n2t.net/addgene:167237 ; RRID:Addgene_167237)
