[The description below was written by a language model from this plasmid's Addgene catalogue record and pLannotate feature annotations shown in this document.]
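Description:
pJBL7068 is a small (about 2.6 kb) high-copy bacterial expression plasmid built on the pJL1 backbone and catalogued as a synthetic biology vector. It replicates in E. coli from a ColE1/pUC-type origin and is selected with kanamycin through an aph(3')-Ia (KanR) gene, which lies on the opposite strand to the expression cassette.

The payload, assembled by Gibson cloning, is a T7-driven cassette for His-tagged superfolder GFP. A T7 promoter is followed by the efficient phage T7 gene 10 ribosome binding site, then an N-terminal 6xHis affinity tag fused to the sfGFP coding sequence, a rapidly maturing, robustly folding green fluorescent protein derived from Aequorea victoria. Expression therefore depends on a supply of T7 RNA polymerase, either from a suitable expression strain or in a cell-free reaction.

Downstream of the sfGFP reading frame, the annotation detects a hepatitis delta virus ribozyme, a self-cleaving RNA element that would trim the transcript to a defined 3' end, followed by the T7 terminator. The short "SET1 fragment" call between them lies outside the reading frame and is likely incidental similarity to T7 gene 10-derived sequence upstream of the terminator rather than a functional solubility tag. The insert name also includes "MGA", which may refer to a malachite green aptamer in the 3' untranslated region. However, the record does not define the term, and no such feature is annotated.

The stated purpose is production of His-tagged sfGFP for protein purification, with the tag allowing capture by immobilised metal affinity chromatography. The purified protein could serve, for example, as a fluorescence standard, though the record gives no downstream application.
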