Features (pLannotate 1.2.2; 9 found; start..end, strand, type, name):
     17..605     +  rep_origin     ori: high-copy-number ColE1/pMB1/pBR322/pUC origin of replication
    633..651     +  promoter       T7 promoter: promoter for bacteriophage T7 RNA polymerase
    684..704     +  RBS            RBS: efficient ribosome binding site from bacteriophage T7 gene 10 (Olins and Rangwala, 1989)
    717..734     +  CDS            7xHis (fragment): 6xHis affinity tag
    744..1454    +  CDS            Superfolder GFP: Superfolder GFP is a basic (constitutively fluorescent) green fluorescent protein published in 2005, derived from Aequorea victoria. It is reported to be a very rapidly-maturing weak dimer.
   1503..1594    +  ncRNA          HDV ribozyme: Accession: RF00094 - Hepatitis delta virus ribozyme
   1597..1646    +  CDS            SET1 (fragment): solubility-enhancement tag derived from T7 phage gene 10B
   1654..1701    +  terminator     T7 terminator: transcription terminator for bacteriophage T7 RNA polymerase
   1719..2534    -  CDS            KanR: aminoglycoside phosphotransferase; aph(3')-Ia; confers resistance to kanamycin in bacteria or G418 (Geneticin®) in eukaryotes
>Addgene plasmid #167237 | pJBL7068 | addgene full sequence | sequence record 331130 | Addgene NGS Result
AGATCAAAGGATCTTCTTGAGATCCTTTTTTTCTGCGCGTAATCTGCTGCTTGCAAACAAAAAAACCACC
GCTACCAGCGGTGGTTTGTTTGCCGGATCAAGAGCTACCAACTCTTTTTCCGAAGGTAACTGGCTTCAGC
AGAGCGCAGATACCAAATACTGTTCTTCTAGTGTAGCCGTAGTTAGGCCACCACTTCAAGAACTCTGTAG
CACCGCCTACATACCTCGCTCTGCTAATCCTGTTACCAGTGGCTGCTGCCAGTGGCGATAAGTCGTGTCT
TACCGGGTTGGACTCAAGACGATAGTTACCGGATAAGGCGCAGCGGTCGGGCTGAACGGGGGGTTCGTGC
ACACAGCCCAGCTTGGAGCGAACGACCTACACCGAACTGAGATACCTACAGCGTGAGCTATGAGAAAGCG
CCACGCTTCCCGAAGGGAGAAAGGCGGACAGGTATCCGGTAAGCGGCAGGGTCGGAACAGGAGAGCGCAC
GAGGGAGCTTCCAGGGGGAAACGCCTGGTATCTTTATAGTCCTGTCGGGTTTCGCCACCTCTGACTTGAG
CGTCGATTTTTGTGATGCTCGTCAGGGGGGCGGAGCCTATGGAAAAACGCCAGCAACGCGATCCCGCGAA
ATTAATACGACTCACTATAGGGAGACCACAACGGTTTCCCTCTAGAAATAATTTTGTTTAACTTTAAGAA
GGAGGAAGGATCTATGCATCACCATCACCATCACGGCTCAGGAAGCAAAGGAGAAGAACTTTTCACTGGA
GTTGTCCCAATTCTTGTTGAATTAGATGGTGATGTTAATGGGCACAAATTTTCTGTCCGTGGAGAGGGTG
AAGGTGATGCTACAAACGGAAAACTCACCCTTAAATTTATTTGCACTACTGGAAAACTACCTGTTCCGTG
GCCAACACTTGTCACTACTCTGACCTATGGTGTTCAATGCTTTTCCCGTTATCCGGATCACATGAAACGG
CATGACTTTTTCAAGAGTGCCATGCCCGAAGGTTATGTACAGGAACGCACTATATCTTTCAAAGATGACG
GGACCTACAAGACGCGTGCTGAAGTCAAGTTTGAAGGTGATACCCTTGTTAATCGTATCGAGTTAAAGGG
TATTGATTTTAAAGAAGATGGAAACATTCTTGGACACAAACTCGAGTACAACTTTAACTCACACAATGTA
TACATCACGGCAGACAAACAAAAGAATGGAATCAAAGCTAACTTCAAAATTCGCCACAACGTTGAAGATG
GTTCCGTTCAACTAGCAGACCATTATCAACAAAATACTCCAATTGGCGATGGCCCTGTCCTTTTACCAGA
CAACCATTACCTGTCGACACAATCTGTCCTTTCGAAAGATCCCAACGAAAAGCGTGACCACATGGTCCTT
CTTGAGTTTGTAACTGCTGCTGGGATTACACATGGCATGGATGAGCTCTACAAATAAGGATCTGAAGGGG
ATCCCGACTGGCGAGAGCCAGGTAACGAATGGATCGGGTCGGCATGGCATCTCCACCTCCTCGCGGTCCG
ACCTGGGCATCCGAAGGAGGACGTCGTCCACTCGGATGGCTAAGGGAGGTCGACCGGCTGCTAACAAAGC
CCGAAAGGAAGCTGAGTTGGCTGCTGCCACCGCTGAGCAATAACTAGCATAACCCCTTGGGGCCTCTAAA
CGGGTCTTGAGGGGTTTTTTGCTGAAAGCCAATTCTGATTAGAAAAACTCATCGAGCATCAAATGAAACT
GCAATTTATTCATATCAGGATTATCAATACCATATTTTTGAAAAAGCCGTTTCTGTAATGAAGGAGAAAA
CTCACCGAGGCAGTTCCATAGGATGGCAAGATCCTGGTATCGGTCTGCGATTCCGACTCGTCCAACATCA
ATACAACCTATTAATTTCCCCTCGTCAAAAATAAGGTTATCAAGTGAGAAATCACCATGAGTGACGACTG
AATCCGGTGAGAATGGCAAAAGCTTATGCATTTCTTTCCAGACTTGTTCAACAGGCCAGCCATTACGCTC
GTCATCAAAATCACTCGCATCAACCAAACCGTTATTCATTCGTGATTGCGCCTGAGCGAGACGAAATACG
CGATCGCTGTTAAAAGGACAATTACAAACAGGAATCGAATGCAACCGGCGCAGGAACACTGCCAGCGCAT
CAACAATATTTTCACCTGAATCAGGATATTCTTCTAATACCTGGAATGCTGTTTTCCCGGGGATCGCAGT
GGTGAGTAACCATGCATCATCAGGAGTACGGATAAAATGCTTGATGGTCGGAAGAGGCATAAATTCCGTC
AGCCAGTTTAGTCTGACCATCTCATCTGTAACATCATTGGCAACGCTACCTTTGCCATGTTTCAGAAACA
ACTCTGGCGCATCGGGCTTCCCATACAATCGATAGATTGTCGCACCTGATTGCCCGACATTATCGCGAGC
CCATTTATACCCATATAAATCAGCATCCATGTTGGAATTTAATCGCGGCTTCGAGCAAGACGTTTCCCGT
TGAATATGGCTCATAACACCCCTTGTATTACTGTTTATGTAAGCAGACAGTTTTATTGTTCATGATGATA
TATTTTTATCTTGTGCAATGTAACATCAGAGATTTTGAGACACAACGTG
